Addgene plasmid #27890: pUT1186-HQ858808
Depositing lab: John Gray & Erich Grotewold. Depositing organization: University of Toledo. Publication: GRASSIUS: a platform for comparative regulatory genomics across the grasses. Yilmaz A, Nishiyama MY Jr, Fuentes BG, Souza GM, Janies D, Gray J, Grotewold E. Plant Physiol. 2009 Jan;149(1):171-80. doi: 10.1104/pp.108.128579. Epub 2008 Nov 5. PubMed 18987217.
Backbone
  Vector backbone: pENTR/D
  Backbone manufacturer: Invitrogen
  Backbone size w/o insert (bp): 2580
  Vector type: Entry vector
Growth in bacteria
  Bacterial resistance: Kanamycin, 50 μg/mL
  Growth temperature: 37°C
  Growth strain: DH5alpha
  Growth instructions: E. coli Top10 (Invitrogen)
  Copy number: Low Copy
Gene/Insert
  Gene/Insert name: CCAAT transcription factor encoded by Os07g0545400 LOC_Os07g36140
  Species: Oryza sativa (rice)
  Insert size (bp): 405
  GenBank ID: HQ858808
  Cloning method: Restriction Enzyme
  Sequencing primers: 5′ M13 For; 3′ M13 Rev
Terms and licenses: Academic/Nonprofit Terms; Industry Terms: Not Available to Industry
Depositor comments: This CDS was amplified using PCR from a full length cDNA template from the OSIIEa, OSIIEb, and OSJNEa thru OSJNEf full length cDNA libraries generated by the Guoliang Wang lab at Ohio State University. The PCR product omitted the stop codon. The PCR product was cloned into a Gateway pENTR/D entry vector. Further information on this gene may be obtained at www.grassius.org using the Genbank number. (The second half of the plasmid name is the Genbank Number for the sequence of the insert)
How to cite: pUT1186-HQ858808 was a gift from John Gray & Erich Grotewold (Addgene plasmid # 27890 ; http://n2t.net/addgene:27890 ; RRID:Addgene_27890)
