[The description below was written by a language model from this plasmid's Addgene catalogue record and pLannotate feature annotations shown in this document.]
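Description:
pUT1186-HQ858808 is a Gateway entry clone built on the Invitrogen pENTR/D backbone, carrying the coding sequence of a rice (Oryza sativa) gene catalogued as a CCAAT transcription factor (locus Os07g0545400 / LOC_Os07g36140). The 405 bp insert was PCR-amplified from a full-length rice cDNA library clone and deliberately lacks its stop codon, so that after transfer into a suitable destination vector the open reading frame can be read through into a C-terminal tag or fusion partner. The plasmid is about 3 kb, which matches the stated backbone plus insert. It is propagated in E. coli under kanamycin selection (aph(3')-Ia) and replicates from a ColE1/pUC-type origin. The annotation describes this origin as high-copy, although the catalogue entry lists the plasmid as low copy.

In the feature table the insert lies between attL1 and attL2, the recombination sites that LR Clonase uses to move the ORF directionally into attR-containing destination vectors for expression, two-hybrid or other assays. The entry vector has no promoter positioned to express the insert. A T7 promoter sits just outside attL2 and points back toward the insert, while rrnB T1 and T2 terminators upstream of attL1 insulate the cassette from read-through transcription. The short lacI and lacZα fragments are backbone remnants. The automated annotation labels the insert region as similar to Arabidopsis histone H2A (RAT5). This may reflect the histone-fold similarity common in CCAAT-binding (NF-Y type) factors, or the gene may actually be histone-like, and the record does not resolve which. The clone belongs to a grass transcription factor ORF collection associated with the GRASSIUS comparative regulatory genomics resource.
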