Features (pLannotate 1.2.2; 10 found; start..end, strand, type, name):
      1..100     +  protein_bind   attL1: mutant version of attL; recombination site for the Gateway® LR reaction LR Clonase™
    121..483     +  CDS            RAT5 (fragment): H2A6_ARATH - Also known as H2A-1. Experimental evidence at protein level: Swiss-Prot protein existence level 1. Core component of nucleosome. Nucleosomes wrap and compact DNA into chromatin, limiting DNA accessibility to the cellular machineries which require DNA as a template. Histones thereby play a central role in transcription regulation, DNA repair, DNA replication and chromosomal stability. DNA accessibility is regulated via a complex set of post-translational modifications of histones, also called histone code, and nucleosome remodeling. Required for the T-DNA integration step of plant
    542..641     -  protein_bind   attL2: mutant version of attL; recombination site for the Gateway® LR reaction LR Clonase™
    659..677     -  promoter       T7 promoter: promoter for bacteriophage T7 RNA polymerase
    811..1620    +  CDS            KanR: aminoglycoside phosphotransferase; aph(3')-Ia; confers resistance to kanamycin in bacteria or G418 (Geneticin®) in eukaryotes
   1767..2355    +  rep_origin     ori: high-copy-number ColE1/pMB1/pBR322/pUC origin of replication
   2538..2630    +  CDS            lacI (fragment): lac repressor; lacI; The lac repressor binds to the lac operator to inhibit transcription in E. coli. This inhibition can be relieved by adding lactose or isopropyl-β-D-thiogalactopyranoside (IPTG).
   2685..2712    -  terminator     rrnB T2 terminator: transcription terminator T2 from the E. coli rrnB gene
   2844..2887    +  terminator     rrnB T1 terminator: Escherichia coli rrnB; transcription terminator T1 from the E. coli rrnB gene
   2934..2970    -  CDS            lacZα (fragment): LacZα fragment of β-galactosidase; lacZ fragment
>Addgene plasmid #27890 | pUT1186-HQ858808 | depositor full sequence | sequence record 13164 | Author sequence
CAAATAATGATTTTATTTTGACTGATAGTGACCTGTTCGTTGCAACAAATTGATGAGCAATGCTTTTTTA
TAATGCCAACTTTGTACAAAAAAGCAGGCTCCGCGGCCGCCCCCTTCACCATGGCCGGGAGAGGGAAGGC
GATCGGCTCGGGCGCCGCCAAGAAGGCCATGTCGCGGAGCTCCAAGGCCGGGCTCCAGTTCCCCGTGGGC
AGGATCGCCCGGTTCTTGAAGGCCGGCAAGTACGCCGAGAGGGTCGGCGCCGGCGCCCCGGTCTACCTCG
CCGCCGTCCTCGAGTACCTCGCCGCTGAGGTTCTTGAGCTCGCCGGGAACGCGGCGAGGGACAACAAGAA
GACCCGCATAGTGCCCCGCCACATCCAGCTCGCCGTCCGCAACGACGAGGAGCTATCCCGCCTGCTCGGC
ACGGTCACAATCGCCAGCGGAGGCGTCATGCCCAACATCCACAACCTGCTCCTCCCCAAGAAGGCCGGCG
GCAGCGCCAAGGCGGCGGCCGGCGACGATGACAACAAGGGTGGGCGCGCCGACCCAGCTTTCTTGTACAA
AGTTGGCATTATAAGAAAGCATTGCTTATCAATTTGTTGCAACGAACAGGTCACTATCAGTCAAAATAAA
ATCATTATTTGCCATCCAGCTGATATCCCCTATAGTGAGTCGTATTACATGGTCATAGCTGTTTCCTGGC
AGCTCTGGCCCGTGTCTCAAAATCTCTGATGTTACATTGCACAAGATAAAAATATATCATCATGAACAAT
AAAACTGTCTGCTTACATAAACAGTAATACAAGGGGTGTTATGAGCCATATTCAACGGGAAACGTCGAGG
CCGCGATTAAATTCCAACATGGATGCTGATTTATATGGGTATAAATGGGCTCGCGATAATGTCGGGCAAT
CAGGTGCGACAATCTATCGCTTGTATGGGAAGCCCGATGCGCCAGAGTTGTTTCTGAAACATGGCAAAGG
TAGCGTTGCCAATGATGTTACAGATGAGATGGTCAGACTAAACTGGCTGACGGAATTTATGCCTCTTCCG
ACCATCAAGCATTTTATCCGTACTCCTGATGATGCATGGTTACTCACCACTGCGATCCCCGGAAAAACAG
CATTCCAGGTATTAGAAGAATATCCTGATTCAGGTGAAAATATTGTTGATGCGCTGGCAGTGTTCCTGCG
CCGGTTGCATTCGATTCCTGTTTGTAATTGTCCTTTTAACAGCGATCGCGTATTTCGTCTCGCTCAGGCG
CAATCACGAATGAATAACGGTTTGGTTGATGCGAGTGATTTTGATGACGAGCGTAATGGCTGGCCTGTTG
AACAAGTCTGGAAAGAAATGCATAAACTTTTGCCATTCTCACCGGATTCAGTCGTCACTCATGGTGATTT
CTCACTTGATAACCTTATTTTTGACGAGGGGAAATTAATAGGTTGTATTGATGTTGGACGAGTCGGAATC
GCAGACCGATACCAGGATCTTGCCATCCTATGGAACTGCCTCGGTGAGTTTTCTCCTTCATTACAGAAAC
GGCTTTTTCAAAAATATGGTATTGATAATCCTGATATGAATAAATTGCAGTTTCATTTGATGCTCGATGA
GTTTTTCTAATCAGAATTGGTTAATTGGTTGTAACACTGGCAGAGCATTACGCTGACTTGACGGGACGGC
GCAAGCTCATGACCAAAATCCCTTAACGTGAGTTACGCGTCGTTCCACTGAGCGTCAGACCCCGTAGAAA
AGATCAAAGGATCTTCTTGAGATCCTTTTTTTCTGCGCGTAATCTGCTGCTTGCAAACAAAAAAACCACC
GCTACCAGCGGTGGTTTGTTTGCCGGATCAAGAGCTACCAACTCTTTTTCCGAAGGTAACTGGCTTCAGC
AGAGCGCAGATACCAAATACTGTCCTTCTAGTGTAGCCGTAGTTAGGCCACCACTTCAAGAACTCTGTAG
CACCGCCTACATACCTCGCTCTGCTAATCCTGTTACCAGTGGCTGCTGCCAGTGGCGATAAGTCGTGTCT
TACCGGGTTGGACTCAAGACGATAGTTACCGGATAAGGCGCAGCGGTCGGGCTGAACGGGGGGTTCGTGC
ACACAGCCCAGCTTGGAGCGAACGACCTACACCGAACTGAGATACCTACAGCGTGAGCATTGAGAAAGCG
CCACGCTTCCCGAAGGGAGAAAGGCGGACAGGTATCCGGTAAGCGGCAGGGTCGGAACAGGAGAGCGCAC
GAGGGAGCTTCCAGGGGGAAACGCCTGGTATCTTTATAGTCCTGTCGGGTTTCGCCACCTCTGACTTGAG
CGTCGATTTTTGTGATGCTCGTCAGGGGGGCGGAGCCTATGGAAAAACGCCAGCAACGCGGCCTTTTTAC
GGTTCCTGGCCTTTTGCTGGCCTTTTGCTCACATGTTCTTTCCTGCGTTATCCCCTGATTCTGTGGATAA
CCGTATTACCGCCTTTGAGTGAGCTGATACCGCTCGCCGCAGCCGAACGACCGAGCGCAGCGAGTCAGTG
AGCGAGGAAGCGGAAGAGCGCCCAATACGCAAACCGCCTCTCCCCGCGCGTTGGCCGATTCATTAATGCA
GCTGGCACGACAGGTTTCCCGACTGGAAAGCGGGCAGTGAGCGCAACGCAATTAATACGCGTACCGCTAG
CCAGGAAGAGTTTGTAGAAACGCAAAAAGGCCATCCGTCAGGATGGCCTTCTGCTTAGTTTGATGCCTGG
CAGTTTATGGCGGGCGTCCTGCCCGCCACCCTCCGGGCCGTTGCTTCACAACGTTCAAATCCGCTCCCGG
CGGATTTGTCCTACTCAGGAGAGCGTTCACCGACAAACAACAGATAAAACGAAAGGCCCAGTCTTCCGAC
TGAGCCTTTCGTTTTATTTGATGCCTGGCAGTTCCCTACTCTCGCGTTAACGCTAGCATGGATGTTTTCC
CAGTCACGACGTTGTAAAACGACGGCCAGTCTTAAGCTCGGGCCC
