>Addgene plasmid #27890 | pUT1186-HQ858808 | addgene partial sequence | sequence record 34180 | 27890 with M13pUC-fwd
ATGATTTTATTTTGACTGATAGTGACCTGTTCGTTGCAACAAATTGATGAGCAATGCTTTTTTATAATGC
CAACTTTGTACAAAAAAGCAGGCTCCGCGGCCGCCCCCTTCACCATGGCCGGGAGAGGGAAGGCGATCGG
CTCGGGCGCCGCCAAGAAGGCCATGTCGCGGAGCTCCAAGGCCGGGCTCCAGTTCCCCGTGGGCAGGATC
GCCCGGTTCTTGAAGGCCGGCAAGTACGCCGAGAGGGTCGGCGCCGGCGCCCCGGTCTACCTCGCCGCCG
TCCTCGAGTACCTCGCCGCTGAGGTTCTTGAGCTCGCCGGGAACGCGGCGAGGGACAACAAGAAGACCCG
CATAGTGCCCCGCCACATCCAGCTCGCCGTCCGCAACGACGAGGAGCTATCCCGCCTGCTCGGCACGGTC
ACAATCGCCAGCGGAGGCGTCATGCCCAACATCCACAACCTGCTCCTCCCCAAGAAGGCCGGCGGCAGCG
CCAAGGCGGCGGCCGGCGACGATGACAACAAGGGTGGGCGCGCCGACCCAGCTTTCTTGTACAAAGTTGG
CATTATAAGAAAGCATTGCTTATCAATTTGTTGCAACGAACAGGTCACTATCAGTCAAAATAAAATCATT
ATTT
